Addgene plasmid #68783: pBW121-SS-299
Purpose: 3x Target 1 0gap minus SV40 Ori
Depositing lab: James Collins. Depositing organization: Massachusetts Institute of Technology. Publication: DNA sense-and-respond protein modules for mammalian cells. Slomovic S, Collins JJ. Nat Methods. 2015 Sep 21. doi: 10.1038/nmeth.3585. PubMed 26389572.
Backbone
  Vector backbone: pBW121
  Backbone size w/o insert (bp): 4522
  Total vector size (bp): 4648
  Vector type: Mammalian Expression
Growth in bacteria
  Bacterial resistance: Ampicillin, 100 μg/mL
  Growth temperature: 37°C
  Growth strain: DH5alpha
  Copy number: High Copy
Gene/Insert
  Gene/Insert name: 3x 0gap Target 1
  Species: Synthetic
  Insert size (bp): 126
Terms and licenses: Academic/Nonprofit Terms; Industry Terms: Not Available to Industry
How to cite: pBW121-SS-299 was a gift from James Collins (Addgene plasmid # 68783 ; http://n2t.net/addgene:68783 ; RRID:Addgene_68783)
