[The description below was written by a language model from this plasmid's Addgene catalogue record and pLannotate feature annotations shown in this document.]
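Description:
pBW121-SS-299 is a small, high-copy mammalian expression-type plasmid (about 4.65 kb) built on the pBW121 backbone. It is propagated in E. coli through a ColE1/pUC-type origin and selected with ampicillin via the β-lactamase gene and its native promoter. The annotated mammalian portion is a CAG-style expression unit: the human cytomegalovirus immediate-early enhancer, the chicken β-actin promoter and the chimeric chicken β-actin/rabbit β-globin intron, followed downstream by a rabbit β-globin polyadenylation signal. The short "HBB" hit just ahead of the poly(A) signal is most likely residual β-globin sequence belonging to that 3′ region rather than an intended coding sequence. The lac promoter, lac operator, CAP site and lacI fragments are likewise remnants of the cloning backbone.

The payload is a 126 bp synthetic insert named "3x 0gap Target 1". From the name, it appears to be three copies of a defined DNA target sequence, with "0gap" presumably referring to the spacing within or between binding sites, though the record does not explain the term. The automated feature table does not annotate this insert, so its exact position relative to the CAG cassette cannot be stated. No protein-coding transgene or reporter is annotated between the intron and the poly(A) signal. The purpose line also notes that the plasmid lacks the SV40 origin, and no such origin appears in the feature table, so it should not replicate episomally in cells expressing large T antigen. The associated work concerns DNA sense-and-respond protein modules for mammalian cells, so the construct most plausibly serves as a transfected target-bearing plasmid that presents the recognition sequence to such DNA-binding sensor proteins.
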