Features (pLannotate 1.2.2; 13 found; start..end, strand, type, name):
      4..383     +  enhancer       CMV enhancer: human cytomegalovirus immediate early enhancer
    386..661     +  promoter       chicken β-actin promoter: No description available
    662..1670    +  intron         chimeric intron: chimera between introns from chicken β-actin and rabbit β-globin
   1768..1839    +  CDS            HBB (fragment): HBB_PONPY - Experimental evidence at transcript level: Swiss-Prot protein existence level 2. Involved in oxygen transport from the lung to the various peripheral tissues. From Pongo pygmaeus (Bornean orangutan).
   1910..1965    +  polyA_signal   β-globin poly(A) signal: rabbit β-globin polyadenylation signal (Gil and Proudfoot, 1987)
   2350..2366    -  protein_bind   lac operator: The lac repressor binds to the lac operator to inhibit transcription in E. coli. This inhibition can be relieved by adding lactose or isopropyl-β-D-thiogalactopyranoside (IPTG). lac repressor encoded by lacI
   2374..2404    -  promoter       lac promoter: promoter for the E. coli lac operon
   2419..2440    -  protein_bind   CAP binding site: CAP binding activates transcription in the presence of cAMP. E. coli catabolite activator protein
   2453..2492    -  CDS            lacI (fragment): lac repressor; lacI; The lac repressor binds to the lac operator to inhibit transcription in E. coli. This inhibition can be relieved by adding lactose or isopropyl-β-D-thiogalactopyranoside (IPTG).
   2663..2717    -  CDS            lacI (fragment): lac repressor; lacI; The lac repressor binds to the lac operator to inhibit transcription in E. coli. This inhibition can be relieved by adding lactose or isopropyl-β-D-thiogalactopyranoside (IPTG).
   2900..3488    -  rep_origin     ori: high-copy-number ColE1/pMB1/pBR322/pUC origin of replication
   3659..4519    -  CDS            AmpR: β-lactamase; bla; confers resistance to ampicillin, carbenicillin, and related antibiotics
   4520..4624    -  promoter       AmpR promoter: bla
>Addgene plasmid #68783 | pBW121-SS-299 | depositor full sequence | sequence record 125023 | pBW121-SS-299 sequence 4650 bps
GTCGACATTGATTATTGACTAGTTATTAATAGTAATCAATTACGGGGTCATTAGTTCATAGCCCATATAT
GGAGTTCCGCGTTACATAACTTACGGTAAATGGCCCGCCTGGCTGACCGCCCAACGACCCCCGCCCATTG
ACGTCAATAATGACGTATGTTCCCATAGTAACGCCAATAGGGACTTTCCATTGACGTCAATGGGTGGACT
ATTTACGGTAAACTGCCCACTTGGCAGTACATCAAGTGTATCATATGCCAAGTACGCCCCCTATTGACGT
CAATGACGGTAAATGGCCCGCCTGGCATTATGCCCAGTACATGACCTTATGGGACTTTCCTACTTGGCAG
TACATCTACGTATTAGTCATCGCTATTACCATGGGTCGAGGTGAGCCCCACGTTCTGCTTCACTCTCCCC
ATCTCCCCCCCCTCCCCACCCCCAATTTTGTATTTATTTATTTTTTAATTATTTTGTGCAGCGATGGGGG
CGGGGGGGGGGGGGGCGCGCGCCAGGCGGGGCGGGGCGGGGCGAGGGGCGGGGCGGGGCGAGGCGGAGAG
GTGCGGCGGCAGCCAATCAGAGCGGCGCGCTCCGAAAGTTTCCTTTTATGGCGAGGCGGCGGCGGCGGCG
GCCCTATAAAAAGCGAAGCGCGCGGCGGGCGGGAGTCGCTGCGTTGCCTTCGCCCCGTGCCCCGCTCCGC
GCCGCCTCGCGCCGCCCGCCCCGGCTCTGACTGACCGCGTTACTCCCACAGGTGAGCGGGCGGGACGGCC
CTTCTCCTCCGGGCTGTAATTAGCGCTTGGTTTAATGACGGCTCGTTTCTTTTCTGTGGCTGCGTGAAAG
CCTTAAAGGGCTCCGGGAGGGCCCTTTGTGCGGGGGGGAGCGGCTCGGGGGGTGCGTGCGTGTGTGTGTG
CGTGGGGAGCGCCGCGTGCGGCCCGCGCTGCCCGGCGGCTGTGAGCGCTGCGGGCGCGGCGCGGGGCTTT
GTGCGCTCCGCGTGTGCGCGAGGGGAGCGCGGCCGGGGGCGGTGCCCCGCGGTGCGGGGGGGCTGCGAGG
GGAACAAAGGCTGCGTGCGGGGTGTGTGCGTGGGGGGGTGAGCAGGGGGTGTGGGCGCGGCGGTCGGGCT
GTAACCCCCCCCTGCACCCCCCTCCCCGAGTTGCTGAGCACGGCCCGGCTTCGGGTGCGGGGCTCCGTGC
GGGGCGTGGCGCGGGGCTCGCCGTGCCGGGCGGGGGGTGGCGGCAGGTGGGGGTGCCGGGCGGGGCGGGG
CCGCCTCGGGCCGGGGAGGGCTCGGGGGAGGGGCGCGGCGGCCCCGGAGCGCCGGCGGCTGTCGAGGCGC
GGCGAGCCGCAGCCATTGCCTTTTATGGTAATCGTGCGAGAGGGCGCAGGGACTTCCTTTGTCCCAAATC
TGGCGGAGCCGAAATCTGGGAGGCGCCGCCGCACCCCCTCTAGCGGGCGCGGGCGAAGCGGTGCGGCGCC
GGCAGGAAGGAAATGGGCGGGGAGGGCCTTCGTGCGTCGCCGCGCCGCCGTCCCCTTCTCCATCTCCAGC
CTCGGGGCTGCCGCAGGGGGACGGCTGCCTTCGGGGGGGACGGGGCAGGGCGGGGTTCGGCTTCTGGCGT
GTGACCGGCGGCTCTAGAGCCTCTGCTAACCATGTTCATGCCTTCTTCTTTTTCCTACAGCTCCTGGGCA
ACGTGCTGGTTATTGTGCTGTCTCATCATTTTGGCAAAGAATTGATTAATTCGAGCGAACGCGTAGCCAA
AGGCAACAGGCGGCCGCACTCCTCAGGTGCAGGCTGCCTATCAGAAGGTGGTGGCTGGTGTGGCCAATGC
CCTGGCTCACAAATACCACTGAGATCTTTTTCCCTCTGCCAAAAATTATGGGGACATCATGAAGCCCCTT
GAGCATCTGACTTCTGGCTAATAAAGGAAATTTATTTTCATTGCAATAGTGTGTTGGAATTTTTTGTGTC
TCTCACTCGGAAGGACATATGGGAGGGCAAATCATTTAAAACATCAGAATGAGTATTTGGTTTAGAGTTT
GGCAACATATGCCCATATGCTGGCTGCCATGAACAAAGGTTGGCTATAAAGAGGTCATCAGTATATGAAA
CAGCCCCCTGCTGTCCATTCCTTATTCCATAGAAAAGCCTTGACTTGAGGTTAGATTTTTTTTATATTTT
GTTTTGTGTTATTTTTTTCTTTAACATCCCTAAAATTTTCCTTACATGTTTTACTAGCCAGATTTTTCCT
CCTCTCCTGACTACTCCCAGTCATAGCTGTCCCTCTTCTCTTATGGAGATCCCTCGACCTGCAGCCCAAG
CTTGGCGTAATCATGGTCATAGCTGTTTCCTGTGTGAAATTGTTATCCGCTCACAATTCCACACAACATA
CGAGCCGGAAGCATAAAGTGTAAAGCCTGGGGTGCCTAATGAGTGAGCTAACTCACATTAATTGCGTTGC
GCTCACTGCCCGCTTTCCAGTCGGGAAACCTGTCGTGCCAGCGGATCTTGAAGAAGCTGCAGGAGGTGCT
GGAGGGGAAGTGGTCCGGATCTTGAAGAAGCTGCAGGAGGTGCTGGAGGGGAAGTGGTCCGGATCTTGAA
GAAGCTGCAGGAGGTGCTGGAGGGGAAGTGGTCCGGATCCGCGAAATTAAGCGAAATTAACTCGAGAGAT
CCGCTGCATTAATGAATCGGCCAACGCGCGGGGAGAGGCGGTTTGCGTATTGGGCGCTCTTCCGCTTCCT
CGCTCACTGACTCGCTGCGCTCGGTCGTTCGGCTGCGGCGAGCGGTATCAGCTCACTCAAAGGCGGTAAT
ACGGTTATCCACAGAATCAGGGGATAACGCAGGAAAGAACATGTGAGCAAAAGGCCAGCAAAAGGCCAGG
AACCGTAAAAAGGCCGCGTTGCTGGCGTTTTTCCATAGGCTCCGCCCCCCTGACGAGCATCACAAAAATC
GACGCTCAAGTCAGAGGTGGCGAAACCCGACAGGACTATAAAGATACCAGGCGTTTCCCCCTGGAAGCTC
CCTCGTGCGCTCTCCTGTTCCGACCCTGCCGCTTACCGGATACCTGTCCGCCTTTCTCCCTTCGGGAAGC
GTGGCGCTTTCTCAATGCTCACGCTGTAGGTATCTCAGTTCGGTGTAGGTCGTTCGCTCCAAGCTGGGCT
GTGTGCACGAACCCCCCGTTCAGCCCGACCGCTGCGCCTTATCCGGTAACTATCGTCTTGAGTCCAACCC
GGTAAGACACGACTTATCGCCACTGGCAGCAGCCACTGGTAACAGGATTAGCAGAGCGAGGTATGTAGGC
GGTGCTACAGAGTTCTTGAAGTGGTGGCCTAACTACGGCTACACTAGAAGGACAGTATTTGGTATCTGCG
CTCTGCTGAAGCCAGTTACCTTCGGAAAAAGAGTTGGTAGCTCTTGATCCGGCAAACAAACCACCGCTGG
TAGCGGTGGTTTTTTTGTTTGCAAGCAGCAGATTACGCGCAGAAAAAAAGGATCTCAAGAAGATCCTTTG
ATCTTTTCTACGGGGTCTGACGCTCAGTGGAACGAAAACTCACGTTAAGGGATTTTGGTCATGAGATTAT
CAAAAAGGATCTTCACCTAGATCCTTTTAAATTAAAAATGAAGTTTTAAATCAATCTAAAGTATATATGA
GTAAACTTGGTCTGACAGTTACCAATGCTTAATCAGTGAGGCACCTATCTCAGCGATCTGTCTATTTCGT
TCATCCATAGTTGCCTGACTCCCCGTCGTGTAGATAACTACGATACGGGAGGGCTTACCATCTGGCCCCA
GTGCTGCAATGATACCGCGAGACCCACGCTCACCGGCTCCAGATTTATCAGCAATAAACCAGCCAGCCGG
AAGGGCCGAGCGCAGAAGTGGTCCTGCAACTTTATCCGCCTCCATCCAGTCTATTAATTGTTGCCGGGAA
GCTAGAGTAAGTAGTTCGCCAGTTAATAGTTTGCGCAACGTTGTTGCCATTGCTACAGGCATCGTGGTGT
CACGCTCGTCGTTTGGTATGGCTTCATTCAGCTCCGGTTCCCAACGATCAAGGCGAGTTACATGATCCCC
CATGTTGTGCAAAAAAGCGGTTAGCTCCTTCGGTCCTCCGATCGTTGTCAGAAGTAAGTTGGCCGCAGTG
TTATCACTCATGGTTATGGCAGCACTGCATAATTCTCTTACTGTCATGCCATCCGTAAGATGCTTTTCTG
TGACTGGTGAGTACTCAACCAAGTCATTCTGAGAATAGTGTATGCGGCGACCGAGTTGCTCTTGCCCGGC
GTCAATACGGGATAATACCGCGCCACATAGCAGAACTTTAAAAGTGCTCATCATTGGAAAACGTTCTTCG
GGGCGAAAACTCTCAAGGATCTTACCGCTGTTGAGATCCAGTTCGATGTAACCCACTCGTGCACCCAACT
GATCTTCAGCATCTTTTACTTTCACCAGCGTTTCTGGGTGAGCAAAAACAGGAAGGCAAAATGCCGCAAA
AAAGGGAATAAGGGCGACACGGAAATGTTGAATACTCATACTCTTCCTTTTTCAATATTATTGAAGCATT
TATCAGGGTTATTGTCTCATGAGCGGATACATATTTGAATGTATTTAGAAAAATAAACAAATAGGGGTTC
CGCGCACATTTCCCCGAAAAGTGCCACCTG
