>Addgene plasmid #68783 | pBW121-SS-299 | addgene partial sequence | sequence record 125020 | pUC-4 5'-CAGTGAGCGAGGAAGCGGAAGAGCGCCCAA-3'
GCGCGTTGGCCGATTCATTAATGCAGCGGATCTCTCGAGTTAATTTCGCTTAATTTCGCGGATCCGGACC
ACTTCCCCTCCAGCACCTCCTGCAGCTTCTTCAAGATCCGGACCACTTCCCCTCCAGCACCTCCTGCAGC
TTCTTCAAGATCCGGACCACTTCCCCTCCAGCACCTCCTGCAGCTTCTTCAAGATCCGCTGGCACGACAG
GTTTCCCGACTGGAAAGCGGGCAGTGAGCGCAACGCAATTAATGTGAGTTAGCTCACTCATTAGGCACCC
CAGGCTTTACACTTTATGCTTCCGGCTCGTATGTTGTGTGGAATTGTGAGCGGATAACAATTTCACACAG
GAAACAGCTATGACCATGATTACGCCAAGCTTGGGCTGCAGGTCGAGGGATCTCCATAAGAGAAGAGGGA
CAGCTATGACTGGGAGTAGTCAGGAGAGGAGGAAAAATCTGGCTAGTAAAACATGTAAGGAAAATTTTAG
GGATGTTAAAGAAAAAAATAACACAAAACAAAATATAAAAAAAATCTAACCTCAAGTCAAGGCTTTTCTA
TGGAATAAGGAATGGACAGCAGGGGGCTGTTTCATATACTGATGACCTCTTTATAGCCAACCTTTGTTCA
TGGCAGCCAGCATATGGGCATATGTTGCCAAACTCTAAACCAAATACTCATTCTGATGTTTTAAATGATT
TGCCCTCCCATATGTCCTTCCGAGTGAGAGACACAAAAAATTCCAACACACTATTGCAATGAAAATAAAT
TTCCTTTATTA
