>Addgene plasmid #68783 | pBW121-SS-299 | addgene partial sequence | sequence record 125022 | pCAGGS5 5'-ggttcggcttctggcgtgtgacc-3'
TGTTCATGCCTTCTTCTTTTTCCTACAGCTCCTGGGCAACGTGCTGGTTATTGTGCTGTCTCATCATTTT
GGCAAAGAATTGATTAATTCGAGCGAACGCGTAGCCAAAGGCAACAGGCGGCCGCACTCCTCAGGTGCAG
GCTGCCTATCAGAAGGTGGTGGCTGGTGTGGCCAATGCCCTGGCTCACAAATACCACTGAGATCTTTTTC
CCTCTGCCAAAAATTATGGGGACATCATGAAGCCCCTTGAGCATCTGACTTCTGGCTAATAAAGGAAATT
TATTTTCATTGCAATAGTGTGTTGGAATTTTTTGTGTCTCTCACTCGGAAGGACATATGGGAGGGCAAAT
CATTTAAAACATCAGAATGAGTATTTGGTTTAGAGTTTGGCAACATATGCCCATATGCTGGCTGCCATGA
ACAAAGGTTGGCTATAAAGAGGTCATCAGTATATGAAACAGCCCCCTGCTGTCCATTCCTTATTCCATAG
AAAAGCCTTGACTTGAGGTTAGATTTTTTTTATATTTTGTTTTGTGTTATTTTTTTCTTTAACATCCCTA
AAATTTTCCTTACATGTTTTACTA
